>Addgene plasmid #229948 | pcDNA3-luxGold | addgene full sequence | sequence record 456847 | Addgene NGS Result
AAGCTGACCCTGACTGCTACATACAAGGCCACCGGCAAGAAGTTCGTCGTGGAGCTGGAGCACACCTTCA
CCTTCGACAGAGAGAGGAACGAGCTGGTCGAGGTGAAGGTGACCGCCACCCCTTACTTTACCGGCGTGGT
GCCTATCCTGGTGGAGCTTGACGGCGATGTGAACGGCCATAAGTTCAGCGTGAGCGGGGAGGGAGAGGGT
GACGCCACATACGGTAAGCTGACACTGAAGTTCATCTGCACCACAGGCAAACTGCCTGTGCCCTGGCCTA
CCCTGGTTACTAGCCTGGGATACGGCCTGCAGTGCTTCGCCAGATACCCCGACCACATGAAGCAGCACGA
CTTTTTCAAGAGCGCCATGCCAGAGGGCTACGTGCAGGAGAGAACCATCTTCTTCAAGGACGATGGAAAT
TACAAGACCAGAGCCGAGGTGAAATTCGAGGGCGACACCCTTGTGAACAGAATCGAGCTGAAGGGCATCG
ACTTCAAAGAAGACGGCAACATTCTGGGCCACAAGCTGGAATACAACTACAACTCTCACAACGTGTACAT
CACCGCCGACAAGCAGAAGAACGGGATTAAGGCCAACTTTAAGATCCGTCACAATATCGAGGACGGCGGC
GTGCAGCTGGCTGACCACTATCAGCAGAACACCCCTATCGGAGACGGCCCCGTGCTGCTGCCTGATAACC
ACTACTTGAGCTACCAAAGCAAGCTGAGCAAAGACCCCAACGAGAAGCGGGATCACATGGTGCTTCTGGA
GTTCGTGACCGCCGCCGGCATCACACTTGGCATGGACGAGCTGTACAAGTAACTCGAGTCTAGAGGGCCC
GTTTAAACCCGCTGATCAGCCTCGACTGTGCCTTCTAGTTGCCAGCCATCTGTTGTTTGCCCCTCCCCCG
TGCCTTCCTTGACCCTGGAAGGTGCCACTCCCACTGTCCTTTCCTAATAAAATGAGGAAATTGCATCGCA
TTGTCTGAGTAGGTGTCATTCTATTCTGGGGGGTGGGGTGGGGCAGGACAGCAAGGGGGAGGATTGGGAA
GACAATAGCAGGCATGCTGGGGATGCGGTGGGCTCTATGGCTTCTGAGGCGGAAAGAACCAGCTGGGGCT
CTAGGGGGTATCCCC
[124 nt withheld, positions 1136-1259]
C
[91 nt withheld, positions 1261-1351]
A
[49 nt withheld, positions 1353-1401]
CCTTTGACGTTGGAGTCCACGTTCTTT
[37 nt withheld, positions 1429-1465]
ACCCTATCTCGGTCTATTCTTTTGATTTATAAGGGATTTTGCCGATTTCGGCCTATTGGTTAAAAAATGA
GCTGATTTAACAAAAATTTAACGCGAATTAATTCTGTGGAATGTGTGTCAGTTAGGGTGTGGAAAGTCCC
CAGGCTCCCCAGCAGGCAGAAGTATGCAAAGCATGCATCTCAATTAGTCAGCAACCAGGTGTGGAAAGTC
CCCAGGCTCCCCAGCAGGCAGAAGTATGCAAAGCATGCATCTCAATTAGTCAGCAACCATAGTCCCGCCC
CTAACTCCGCCCATCCCGCCCCTAACTCCGCCCAGTTCCGCCCATTCTCCGCCCCATGGCTGACTAATTT
TTTTTATTTATGCAGAGGCCGAGGCCGCCTCTGCCTCTGAGCTATTCCAGAAGTAGTGAGGAGGCTTTTT
TGGAGGCCTAGGCTTTTGCAAAAAGCTCCCGGGAGCTTGTATATCCATTTTCGGATCTGATCAAGAGACA
GGATGAGGATCGTTTCGCATGATTGAACAAGATGGATTGCACGCAGGTTCTCCGGCCGCTTGGGTGGAGA
GGCTATTCGGCTATGACTGGGCACAACAGACAATCGGCTGCTCTGATGCCGCCGTGTTCCGGCTGTCAGC
GCAGGGGCGCCCGGTTCTTTTTGTCAAGACCGACCTGTCCGGTGCCCTGAATGAACTGCAGGACGAGGCA
GCGCGGCTATCGTGGCTGGCCACGACGGGCGTTCCTTGCGCAGCTGTGCTCGACGTTGTCACTGAAGCGG
GAAGGGACTGGCTGCTATTGGGCGAAGTGCCGGGGCAGGATCTCCTGTCATCTCACCTTGCTCCTGCCGA
GAAAGTATCCATCATGGCTGATGCAATGCGGCGGCTGCATACGCTTGATCCGGCTACCTGCCCATTCGAC
CACCAAGCGAAACATCGCATCGAGCGAGCACGTACTCGGATGGAAGCCGGTCTTGTCGATCAGGATGATC
TGGACGAAGAGCATCAGGGGCTCGCGCCAGCCGAACTGTTCGCCAGGCTCAAGGCGCGCATGCCCGACGG
CGAGGATCTCGTCGTGACCCATGGCGATGCCTGCTTGCCGAATATCATGGTGGAAAATGGCCGCTTTTCT
GGATTCATCGACTGTGGCCGGCTGGGTGTGGCGGACCGCTATCAGGACATAGCGTTGGCTACCCGTGATA
TTGCTGAAGAGCTTGGCGGCGAATGGGCTGACCGCTTCCTCGTGCTTTACGGTATCGCCGCTCCCGATTC
GCAGCGCATCGCCTTATATCGCCTTCTTGACGAGTTCTTCTGAGCGGGACTCTGGGGTTCGAAATGACCG
ACCAAGCGACGCCCAACCTGCCATCACGAGATTTCGATTCCACCGCCGCCTTCTATGAAAGGTTGGGCTT
CGGAATCGTTTTCCGGGACGCCGGCTGGATGATCCTCCAGCGCGGGGATCTCATGCTGGAGTTCTTCGCC
CACCCCAACTTGTTTATTGCAGCTTATAATGGTTACAAATAAAGCAATAGCATCACAAATTTCACAAATA
AAGCATTTTTTTCACTGCATTCTAGTTGTGGTTTGTCCAAACTCATCAATGTATCTTATCATGTCTGTAT
ACCGTCGACCTCTAGCTAGAGCTTGGCGTAATCATGGTCATAGCTGTTTCCTGTGTGAAATTGTTATCCG
CTCACAATTCCACACAACATACGAGCCGGAAGCATAAAGTGTAAAGCCTGGGGTGCCTAATGAGTGAGCT
AACTCACATTAATTGCGTTGCGCTCACTGCCCGCTTTCCAGTCGGGAAACCTGTCGTGCCAGCTGCATTA
ATGAATCGGCCAACGCGCGGGGAGAGGCGGTTTGCGTATTGGGCGCTCTTCCGCTTCCTCGCTCACTGAC
TCGCTGCGCTCGGTCGTTCGGCTGCGGCGAGCGGTATCAGCTCACTCAAAGGCGGTAATACGGTTATCCA
CAGAATCAGGGGATAACGCAGGAAAGAACATGTGAGCAAAAGGCCAGCAAAAGGCCAGGAACCGTAAAAA
GGCCGCGTTGCTGGCGTTTTTCCATAGGCTCCGCCCCCCTGACGAGCATCACAAAAATCGACGCTCAAGT
CAGAGGTGGCGAAACCCGACAGGACTATAAAGATACCAGGCGTTTCCCCCTGGAAGCTCCCTCGTGCGCT
CTCCTGTTCCGACCCTGCCGCTTACCGGATACCTGTCCGCCTTTCTCCCTTCGGGAAGCGTGGCGCTTTC
TCATAGCTCACGCTGTAGGTATCTCAGTTCGGTGTAGGTCGTTCGCTCCAAGCTGGGCTGTGTGCACGAA
CCCCCCGTTCAGCCCGACCGCTGCGCCTTATCCGGTAACTATCGTCTTGAGTCCAACCCGGTAAGACACG
ACTTATCGCCACTGGCAGCAGCCACTGGTAACAGGATTAGCAGAGCGAGGTATGTAGGCGGTGCTACAGA
GTTCTTGAAGTGGTGGCCTAACTACGGCTACACTAGAAGAACAGTATTTGGTATCTGCGCTCTGCTGAAG
CCAGTTACCTTCGGAAAAAGAGTTGGTAGCTCTTGATCCGGCAAACAAACCACCGCTGGTAGCGGTGGTT
TTTTTGTTTGCAAGCAGCAGATTACGCGCAGAAAAAAAGGATCTCAAGAAGATCCTTTGATCTTTTCTAC
GGGGTCTGACGCTCAGTGGAACGAAAACTCACGTTAAGGGATTTTGGTCATGAGATTATCAAAAAGGATC
TTCACCTAGATCCTTTTAAATTAAAAATGAAGTTTTAAATCAATCTAAAGTATATATGAGTAAACTTGGT
CTGACAGTTACCAATGCTTAATCAGTGAGGCACCTATCTCAGCGATCTGTCTATTTCGTTCATCCATAGT
TGCCTGACTCCCCGTCGTGTAGATAACTACGATACGGGAGGGCTTACCATCTGGCCCCAGTGCTGCAATG
ATACCGCGAGACCCACGCTCACCGGCTCCAGATTTATCAGCAATAAACCAGCCAGCCGGAAGGGCCGAGC
GCAGAAGTGGTCCTGCAACTTTATCCGCCTCCATCCAGTCTATTAATTGTTGCCGGGAAGCTAGAGTAAG
TAGTTCGCCAGTTAATAGTTTGCGCAACGTTGTTGCCATTGCTACAGGCATCGTGGTGTCACGCTCGTCG
TTTGGTATGGCTTCATTCAGCTCCGGTTCCCAACGATCAAGGCGAGTTACATGATCCCCCATGTTGTGCA
AAAAAGCGGTTAGCTCCTTCGGTCCTCCGATCGTTGTCAGAAGTAAGTTGGCCGCAGTGTTATCACTCAT
GGTTATGGCAGCACTGCATAATTCTCTTACTGTCATGCCATCCGTAAGATGCTTTTCTGTGACTGGTGAG
TACTCAACCAAGTCATTCTGAGAATAGTGTATGCGGCGACCGAGTTGCTCTTGCCCGGCGTCAATACGGG
ATAATACCGCGCCACATAGCAGAACTTTAAAAGTGCTCATCATTGGAAAACGTTCTTCGGGGCGAAAACT
CTCAAGGATCTTACCGCTGTTGAGATCCAGTTCGATGTAACCCACTCGTGCACCCAACTGATCTTCAGCA
TCTTTTACTTTCACCAGCGTTTCTGGGTGAGCAAAAACAGGAAGGCAAAATGCCGCAAAAAAGGGAATAA
GGGCGACACGGAAATGTTGAATACTCATACTCTTCCTTTTTCAATATTATTGAAGCATTTATCAGGGTTA
TTGTCTCATGAGCGGATACATATTTGAATGTATTTAGAAAAATAAACAAATAGGGGTTCCGCGCACATTT
CCCCGAAAAGTGCCACCTGACGTCGACGGATCGGGAGATCTCCCGATCCCCTATGGTGCACTCTCAGTAC
AATCTGCTCTGATGCCGCATAGTTAAGCCAGTATCTGCTCCCTGCTTGTGTGTTGGAGGTCGCTGAGTAG
TGCGCGAGCAAAATTTAAGCTACAACAAGGCAAGGCTTGACCGACAATTGCATGAAGAATCTGCTTAGGG
TTAGGCGTTTTGCGCTGCTTCGCGATGTACGGGCCAGATATACGCGTTGACATTGATTATTGACTAGTTA
TTAATAGTAATCAATTACGGGGTCATTAGTTCATAGCCCATATATGGAGTTCCGCGTTACATAACTTACG
GTAAATGGCCCGCCTGGCTGACCGCCCAACGACCCCCGCCCATTGACGTCAATAATGACGTATGTTCCCA
TAGTAACGCCAATAGGGACTTTCCATTGACGTCAATGGGTGGAGTATTTACGGTAAACTGCCCACTTGGC
AGTACATCAAGTGTATCATATGCCAAGTACGCCCCCTATTGACGTCAATGACGGTAAATGGCCCGCCTGG
CATTATGCCCAGTACATGACCTTATGGGACTTTCCTACTTGGCAGTACATCTACGTATTAGTCATCGCTA
TTACCATGGTGATGCGGTTTTGGCAGTACATCAATGGGCGTGGATAGCGGTTTGACTCACGGGGATTTCC
AAGTCTCCACCCCATTGACGTCAATGGGAGTTTGTTTTGGCACCAAAATCAACGGGACTTTCCAAAATGT
CGTAACAACTCCGCCCCATTGACGCAAATGGGCGGTAGGCGTGTACGGTGGGAGGTCTATATAAGCAGAG
CTCTCTGGCTAACTAGAGAACCCACTGCTTACTGGCTTATCGAAATTAATACGACTCACTATAGGGAGAC
CCAAGCTGGCTAGCGTTTAAACTTAAGCTTGCCGCCACCATGACCGACGAGGAGATCGCCGAGTTCGTGA
AGGCCTTCTACGAGGCCCTTGACGCTGGAGACGCTGAGACAGCTGCTGACCTGCTGTTCGGAGCCGGATG
CAAGGAGATTCACCTGTGGGACGGCACCGTGTTCACCAGCAAGGAAGGCTTCGAGACATGGTTCAAGAAG
CTGCAGAGCGCCGTGACCGGCGCCAAGAGAAAGATCGAGAGCGTGGAGATCAAGGACGGCGAGGCCGTGG
TG
Features (pLannotate 1.2.2; 20 found; start..end, strand, type, name):
    127..819     +  CDS            mVenus: mVenus is a basic (constitutively fluorescent) yellow fluorescent protein published in 2006, derived from Aequorea victoria. It is reported to be a rapidly-maturing monomer with moderate acid sensitivity.
    866..1090    +  polyA_signal   bGH poly(A) signal: bovine growth hormone polyadenylation signal
   1094..1115    +  promoter       SV40 promoter (fragment): SV40 enhancer and early promoter
   1136..1564    +  rep_origin     f1 ori (sequence partly withheld): f1 bacteriophage origin of replication; arrow indicates direction of (+) strand synthesis
   1578..1907    +  promoter       SV40 promoter: SV40 enhancer and early promoter
   1974..2768    +  CDS            NeoR/KanR: aminoglycoside phosphotransferase from Tn5; aph(3')-II (or nptII); confers resistance to neomycin, kanamycin, and G418 (Geneticin®)
   2789..2947    +  CDS            ble (fragment): BLE_KLEPN - Experimental evidence at protein level: Swiss-Prot protein existence level 1. Binding protein with a strong affinity to the bleomycin family of antibiotics. Binds to CL990; an antimitotic-antibiotic compound. From Klebsiella pneumoniae.
   2942..3063    +  polyA_signal   SV40 poly(A) signal: SV40 polyadenylation signal
   3136..3152    -  protein_bind   lac operator: The lac repressor binds to the lac operator to inhibit transcription in E. coli. This inhibition can be relieved by adding lactose or isopropyl-β-D-thiogalactopyranoside (IPTG). lac repressor encoded by lacI
   3160..3190    -  promoter       lac promoter: promoter for the E. coli lac operon
   3205..3226    -  protein_bind   CAP binding site: CAP binding activates transcription in the presence of cAMP. E. coli catabolite activator protein
   3239..3331    -  CDS            lacI (fragment): lac repressor; lacI; The lac repressor binds to the lac operator to inhibit transcription in E. coli. This inhibition can be relieved by adding lactose or isopropyl-β-D-thiogalactopyranoside (IPTG).
   3514..4102    -  rep_origin     ori: high-copy-number ColE1/pMB1/pBR322/pUC origin of replication
   4273..5133    -  CDS            AmpR: β-lactamase; bla; confers resistance to ampicillin, carbenicillin, and related antibiotics
   5134..5238    -  promoter       AmpR promoter: bla
   5297..5349    -  misc_feature   bom (fragment): basis of mobility region from pBR322
   5504..5883    +  enhancer       CMV enhancer: human cytomegalovirus immediate early enhancer
   5884..6087    +  promoter       CMV promoter: human cytomegalovirus (CMV) immediate early promoter
   6083..6116    +  LTR            5' LTR (truncated) (fragment): truncated 5' long terminal repeat (LTR) from HIV-1
   6132..6150    +  promoter       T7 promoter: promoter for bacteriophage T7 RNA polymerase
