[The description below was written by a language model from this plasmid's Addgene catalogue record and pLannotate feature annotations shown in this document.]
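Description:
pcDNA3-luxGold is a mammalian expression plasmid built on the Invitrogen pcDNA3 backbone and carrying a synthetic insert of about 1.1 kb, luxGold, introduced by Gibson cloning. The insert encodes a fusion of the de novo designed luciferase neoLux1.2 with the yellow fluorescent protein mGold. In this arrangement the luciferase acts as an energy donor and the fluorescent protein as the acceptor, so resonance energy transfer shifts the light output to an emission maximum of around 530 nm. Transcription is driven by the human cytomegalovirus immediate-early enhancer and promoter and terminated by the bovine growth hormone polyadenylation signal. A T7 promoter sits just upstream of the coding region and also serves as a sequencing primer site.

The automated feature table spans the full 6.4 kb circular sequence. It labels only the fluorescent protein half of the insert, calling it mVenus, presumably because mGold is a closely related yellow variant. The designed luciferase portion is not annotated, and it probably lies across the numbering origin between the T7 promoter and the fluorescent protein sequence. Small hits such as a truncated HIV LTR fragment, a ble fragment and a lacI fragment are most likely annotation artefacts of standard backbone sequence.

For propagation in E. coli the plasmid has a high-copy ColE1/pUC-type origin and an ampicillin resistance gene, along with an f1 origin. An SV40 early promoter drives NeoR/KanR with an SV40 polyadenylation signal, allowing G418 selection of stable mammalian lines. Sequencing found an F256L substitution in this marker, which the depositor reports does not affect expression in cell lines. The construct is intended as a spectrally distinct reporter for multiplexed bioluminescence imaging in mammalian cells.
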