Addgene plasmid #229948: pcDNA3-luxGold
Purpose: Mammalian expression of a de novo designed, FRET-based neoLux1.2-mGold fusion bioluminescent probe (max. Em=530nm)
Depositing lab: Andy Yeh. Depositing organization: University of California, Santa Cruz. Publication: De novo luciferases enable multiplexed bioluminescence imaging. Chen JY-H, Shi Q, Peng X, Habimana JdD, Wang J, Sobolewski W, Yeh AH-W. Chem. 2025 Mar 13;11(3):102346. doi: 10.1016/j.chempr.2024.10.013. Epub 2024 Nov 12. PubMed 40417169.
Backbone
  Vector backbone: pcDNA3
  Backbone manufacturer: Invitrogen
  Backbone size w/o insert (bp): 5372
  Vector type: Mammalian Expression
Growth in bacteria
  Bacterial resistance: Ampicillin, 100 μg/mL
  Growth temperature: 37°C
  Growth strain: DH5alpha
  Copy number: High Copy
Gene/Insert
  Gene/Insert name: luxGold
  Species: Synthetic
  Insert size (bp): 1065
  Promoter: CMV
  Cloning method: Gibson Cloning
  Sequencing primers: 5′ T7; 3′ BGH Reverse
Terms and licenses: Academic/Nonprofit Terms; Industry Terms: Not Available to Industry
Depositor comments: Please not Addgene NGS identified a single mutation in NeoR/KanR- F256L. Depositor confirms this has no affect on expression in cell lines.
How to cite: pcDNA3-luxGold was a gift from Andy Yeh (Addgene plasmid # 229948 ; http://n2t.net/addgene:229948 ; RRID:Addgene_229948)
