>Addgene plasmid #229948 | pcDNA3-luxGold | depositor partial sequence | sequence record 451945 | LuxGold
ATGACCGACGAGGAGATCGCCGAGTTCGTGAAGGCCTTCTACGAGGCCCTTGACGCTGGAGACGCTGAGA
CAGCTGCTGACCTGCTGTTCGGAGCCGGATGCAAGGAGATTCACCTGTGGGACGGCACCGTGTTCACCAG
CAAGGAAGGCTTCGAGACATGGTTCAAGAAGCTGCAGAGCGCCGTGACCGGCGCCAAGAGAAAGATCGAG
AGCGTGGAGATCAAGGACGGCGAGGCCGTGGTGAAGCTGACCCTGACTGCTACATACAAGGCCACCGGCA
AGAAGTTCGTCGTGGAGCTGGAGCACACCTTCACCTTCGACAGAGAGAGGAACGAGCTGGTCGAGGTGAA
GGTGACCGCCACCCCTTACTTTACCGGCGTGGTGCCTATCCTGGTGGAGCTTGACGGCGATGTGAACGGC
CATAAGTTCAGCGTGAGCGGGGAGGGAGAGGGTGACGCCACATACGGTAAGCTGACACTGAAGTTCATCT
GCACCACAGGCAAACTGCCTGTGCCCTGGCCTACCCTGGTTACTAGCCTGGGATACGGCCTGCAGTGCTT
CGCCAGATACCCCGACCACATGAAGCAGCACGACTTTTTCAAGAGCGCCATGCCAGAGGGCTACGTGCAG
GAGAGAACCATCTTCTTCAAGGACGATGGAAATTACAAGACCAGAGCCGAGGTGAAATTCGAGGGCGACA
CCCTTGTGAACAGAATCGAGCTGAAGGGCATCGACTTCAAAGAAGACGGCAACATTCTGGGCCACAAGCT
GGAATACAACTACAACTCTCACAACGTGTACATCACCGCCGACAAGCAGAAGAACGGGATTAAGGCCAAC
TTTAAGATCCGTCACAATATCGAGGACGGCGGCGTGCAGCTGGCTGACCACTATCAGCAGAACACCCCTA
TCGGAGACGGCCCCGTGCTGCTGCCTGATAACCACTACTTGAGCTACCAAAGCAAGCTGAGCAAAGACCC
CAACGAGAAGCGGGATCACATGGTGCTTCTGGAGTTCGTGACCGCCGCCGGCATCACACTTGGCATGGAC
GAGCTGTACAAGTAA
